Addgene plasmid #22694: pBABE-puro-mIR-31 sponge
Purpose: Stable suppression of miR-31 function
Depositing lab: Bob Weinberg. Depositing organization: Whitehead Institute for Biomedical Research. Publication: A pleiotropically acting microRNA, miR-31, inhibits breast cancer metastasis. Valastyan S, Reinhardt F, Benaich N, Calogrias D, Szasz AM, Wang ZC, Brock JE, Richardson AL, Weinberg RA. Cell. 2009 Jun 12. 137(6):1032-46. 10.1016/j.cell.2009.03.047 PubMed 19524507.
Backbone
  Vector backbone: pBABE-puro
  Backbone manufacturer: Weinberg lab (Addgene#:1764)
  Backbone size w/o insert (bp): 5169
  Vector type: Mammalian Expression, Retroviral
  Selectable markers: Puromycin
Growth in bacteria
  Bacterial resistance: Ampicillin, 100 μg/mL
  Growth temperature: 37°C
  Growth strain: DH5alpha
  Copy number: High Copy
Gene/Insert
  Gene/Insert name: miR-31 (alt name: stable miR-31 sponge)
  Species: H. sapiens (human)
  Insert size (bp): 1100
  Mutation: miR-31 sponge with 7x tandem binding sites to the microRNA.
  Entrez Gene: MIR31 (a.k.a. MIRN31, hsa-mir-31, miR-31)
  Tag / fusion protein: * (N terminal on backbone)
  Cloning method: Restriction Enzyme; 5′ cloning site BamHI (not destroyed); 3′ cloning site ApaI (not destroyed)
  Sequencing primers: 5′ pBabe-5; 3′ pBabe-3
Terms and licenses: Academic/Nonprofit Terms; Industry Terms: Not Available to Industry
Depositor comments: Useful for stable suppression of miR-31 function. Original sponge backbone modifed from Ebert et al., Nat. Methods (2007); miR-31 construct and stable design are novel Repeated sequence is: AGGCAAGACGAGGCATAGCT *Addgene sequencing found at least partial EGFP upstream of the sponge. We do not know if the EGFP is functional or a side-product of the cloning.
How to cite: pBABE-puro-mIR-31 sponge was a gift from Bob Weinberg (Addgene plasmid # 22694 ; http://n2t.net/addgene:22694 ; RRID:Addgene_22694)
