[The description below was written by a language model from this plasmid's Addgene catalogue record.]
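Description:
pBABE-puro-mIR-31 sponge is a retroviral mammalian expression plasmid built on the pBABE-puro backbone (about 5.2 kb without insert). It is designed for stable, long-term suppression of miR-31 function in transduced cells. It is maintained in bacteria as a high-copy plasmid under ampicillin selection, and cells that have integrated the provirus are selected with puromycin. No feature table accompanies the record, so the promoter arrangement is not explicitly stated. In the standard pBABE design, the retroviral long terminal repeats flank the cargo and, with the packaging signal, allow the transcript to be packaged into virions. The 5′ LTR drives the inserted sequence, and a separate internal promoter expresses the puromycin resistance gene.

The insert of roughly 1.1 kb was cloned between BamHI and ApaI sites, both of which were retained. It is a microRNA "sponge" carrying seven tandem binding sites for human miR-31. When transcribed at high levels, this decoy RNA competes with endogenous target mRNAs for miR-31 binding, which sequesters the microRNA and relieves repression of its natural targets. This gives a loss-of-function phenotype without altering the MIR31 locus. The depositor notes that the sponge framework was adapted from an earlier published sponge design, while the miR-31 sites and the stable retroviral format are new to this construct.

Repository sequencing detected at least a partial EGFP sequence upstream of the sponge sites. It is not known whether this encodes a functional fluorescent reporter or is a cloning remnant, so EGFP fluorescence should not be assumed to be a reliable marker. The construct was used to study the role of miR-31 in breast cancer metastasis.
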