>Addgene plasmid #22694 | pBABE-puro-mIR-31 sponge | addgene partial sequence | sequence record 28548 | 22694 with EGFP-C
CTCGGCTGGACGAGCTGTACAAGAAGCTTAGCCATGGCTTCCCGCCGGAGGTGGAGGAGCAGGATGATGG
CACGCTGCCCATGTCTTGTGCCCAGGAGAGCGGGATGGACCGTCACCCTGCAGCCTGTGCTTCTGCTAGG
ATCAATGTGTAGGCGGCCGCCTCGAGAGCTATGCCTCGTCTTGCCTCCGGAGCTATGCCTCGTCTTGCCT
CCGGAGCTATGCCTCGTCTTGCCTCCGGAGCTATGCCTCGTCTTGCCTCCGGAGCTATGCCTCGTCTTGC
CTCCGGAGCTATGCCTCGTCTTGCCTCCGGAGCTATGCCTCGTCTTGCCTGGGCCCGTTTAAACCCGCTG
ATCAGCCTCGACTGTGCCTTCTAGTCGACCCTGTGGAATGTGTGTCAGTTAGGGTGTGGAAAGTCCCCAG
GCTCCCCAGCAGGCAGAAGTATGCAAAGCATGCATCTCAATTAGTCAGCAACCAGGTGTGGAAAGTCCCC
AGGCTCCCCAGCAGGCAGAAGTATGCAAAGCATGCATCTCAATTAGTCANNAACCATAGTCCCGCCCCTA
ACTCCGCCCATCCCGCCCCTAACTCCGCCCAGTTCCGCCCATTCTCCGCCCCATGGCTGACTAATTTTTT
TTATTTATGCAGAGGCCGAGGCCGCCTCGGCCTCTGAGCTATTCCAGAAGTAGTGAGGAGGCTTTTTTGG
AGGCCTANGCTTTTGCAAAAAGCTTACCATGACCGAGTACAAGCCCACGGTGCGCCTCGCCACCCGCGAC
GACGTCCCCAGGGCCGTACGCACCCTCGCCGCCGCGTTCGCCGACTACCC
