>Addgene plasmid #22694 | pBABE-puro-mIR-31 sponge | addgene partial sequence | sequence record 80528 | pBABE-5
GGCCGGGATCCACCGGTCGCCACCATGGTGAGCAAGGGCGAGGAGCTGTTCACCGGGGTGGTGCCCATCC
TGGTCGAGCTGGACGGCGACGTAAACGGCCACAAGTTCAGCGTGTCCGGCGAGGGCGAGGGCGATGCCAC
CTACGGCAAGCTGACCCTGAAGTTCATCTGCACCACCGGCAAGCTGCCCGTGCCCTGGCCCACCCTCGTG
ACCACCCTGACCTACGGCGTGCAGTGCTTCAGCCGCTACCCCGACCACATGAAGCAGCACGACTTCTTCA
AGTCCGCCATGCCCGAAGGCTACGTCCAGGAGCGCACCATCTTCTTCAAGGACGACGGCAACTACAAGAC
CCGCGCCGAGGTGAAGTTCGAGGGCGACACCCTGGTGAACCGCATCGAGCTGAAGGGCATCGACTTCAAG
GAGGACGGCAACATCCTGGGGCACAAGCTGGAGTACAACTACAACAGCCACAACGTCTATATCATGGCCG
ACAAGCAGAAGAACGGCATCAAGGTGAACTTCAAGATCCGCCACAACATCGAGGACGGCAGCGTGCAGCT
CGCCGACCACTACCAGCAGAACACCCCCATCGGCGACGGCCCCGTGCTGCTGCCCGACAACCACTACCTG
AGCACCCAGTCCGCCCTGAGCAAAGACCCCAACGAGAAGCGCGATCACATGGTCCTGCTGGAGTTCGTGA
CCGCCGCCGGGATCACTCTCGGCATGGACGAGCTGTACAAGAAGCTTAGCCATGGCTTCCCGCCGGAGGT
GGAGGAGCAGGATGATGGCACGCTGCCCATGTCTTGTGCCCAGGAGAGCGGGATGGACCGTCACCCTGCA
GCCTGTGCTTCTGCTAGGATCAATGTGTAGGCGGCCGCCTCGAGAGCTATGCCTCGTCTTGCCTCCGGAG
CTATGCCTCG
